[The description below was written by a language model from this plasmid's Addgene catalogue record and pLannotate feature annotations shown in this document.]
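Description:
pc3XB-ZF126 is a mammalian expression-type plasmid built on pc3XB, a modified version of pcDNA3, and it serves as an archive vector for a single engineered zinc finger module in the Zinc Finger Consortium Modular Assembly Kit v1.0. It is maintained in E. coli at high copy through a ColE1/pUC-type origin with ampicillin selection (AmpR under its own bla promoter). It also retains the pcDNA3 f1 origin for single-stranded DNA production. An SV40 early promoter drives a neomycin phosphotransferase gene followed by an SV40 polyadenylation signal, allowing G418 selection in mammalian cells.

The payload is a roughly 90 bp insert, ZF126, cloned between XbaI and BamHI sites that both remain intact. It encodes one Cys2His2 zinc finger derived from the ToolGen module set (module QSSR1), which the depositor lists as recognising the DNA triplet GTA. The automated annotation labels this short coding segment as a fragment of human ZNF22. This most likely reflects sequence similarity among zinc finger domains, not the true identity of the insert. The module lies downstream of the CMV immediate-early enhancer and promoter and a T7 promoter, and upstream of the bovine growth hormone polyadenylation signal. This is the standard pcDNA3 expression context, and the T7 site also serves as the sequencing primer site. Other small annotated fragments, such as the HIV-1 LTR, ble, lacI and lac promoter pieces, appear to be backbone remnants or similarity hits.

The preserved flanking restriction sites fit the kit's purpose. Individual finger modules with defined triplet specificities are excised and joined in series to build multi-finger arrays, which are then used to construct zinc finger nucleases by modular assembly.
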