Addgene plasmid #13176: pc3XB-ZF126
Depositing lab: Keith Joung. Depositing organization: Massachusetts General Hospital. Publication: Standardized reagents and protocols for engineering zinc finger nucleases by modular assembly. Wright DA, Thibodeau-Beganny S, Sander JD, Winfrey RJ, Hirsh AS, Eichtinger M, Fu F, Porteus MH, Dobbs D, Voytas DF, Joung JK. Nat Protoc. 2006;1(3):1637-52. doi: 10.1038/nprot.2006.259 PubMed 17406455.
Backbone
  Vector backbone: pc3XB
  Backbone manufacturer: Modified Invitrogen pcDNA3
  Backbone size w/o insert (bp): 5400
  Vector type: Mammalian Expression
  Selectable markers: Neomycin (select with G418)
Growth in bacteria
  Bacterial resistance: Ampicillin, 100 μg/mL
  Growth temperature: 37°C
  Growth strain: XL1 Blue
  Copy number: High Copy
Gene/Insert
  Gene/Insert name: ZF126
  Insert size (bp): 90
  Cloning method: Restriction Enzyme; 5′ cloning site XbaI (not destroyed); 3′ cloning site BamHI (not destroyed)
  Sequencing primers: 5′ T7
Terms and licenses: Academic/Nonprofit Terms; Industry Terms: Not Available to Industry
Depositor comments: Part of the Zinc Finger Consortium Modular Assembly Kit v1.0. Finger protein sequence: PGEKPYKCPDCGKSFSQSSSLIRHQRTH. Target DNA sequence: GTA. This zinc finger is derived from the ToolGen module set. ToolGen ZF ID: 28. ToolGen ZF Name: QSSR1.
How to cite: pc3XB-ZF126 was a gift from Keith Joung (Addgene plasmid # 13176 ; http://n2t.net/addgene:13176 ; RRID:Addgene_13176)
