Features (pLannotate 1.2.2; 20 found; start..end, strand, type, name):
     28..80      -  misc_feature   bom (fragment): basis of mobility region from pBR322
    235..614     +  enhancer       CMV enhancer: human cytomegalovirus immediate early enhancer
    615..818     +  promoter       CMV promoter: human cytomegalovirus (CMV) immediate early promoter
    814..847     +  LTR            5' LTR (truncated) (fragment): truncated 5' long terminal repeat (LTR) from HIV-1
    863..881     +  promoter       T7 promoter: promoter for bacteriophage T7 RNA polymerase
    927..1019    +  CDS            ZNF22 (fragment): ZNF22_HUMAN - Also known as KOX15, KROX26. Experimental evidence at protein level: Swiss-Prot protein existence level 1. Binds DNA through the consensus sequence 5'-CAATG-3'. May be involved in transcriptional regulation and may play a role in tooth formation (By similarity). From Homo sapiens (Human).
   1062..1286    +  polyA_signal   bGH poly(A) signal: bovine growth hormone polyadenylation signal
   1290..1311    +  promoter       SV40 promoter (fragment): SV40 enhancer and early promoter
   1332..1760    +  rep_origin     f1 ori (sequence partly withheld): f1 bacteriophage origin of replication; arrow indicates direction of (+) strand synthesis
   1774..2103    +  promoter       SV40 promoter: SV40 enhancer and early promoter
   2174..2965    +  CDS            neo: KKA2_KLEPN - Also known as kan, nptII. Experimental evidence at protein level: Swiss-Prot protein existence level 1. Resistance to kanamycin, neomycin, paromomycin, ribostamycin, butirosin and gentamicin B. From Klebsiella pneumoniae.
   2989..3147    +  CDS            ble (fragment): BLE_KLEPN - Experimental evidence at protein level: Swiss-Prot protein existence level 1. Binding protein with a strong affinity to the bleomycin family of antibiotics. Binds to CL990; an antimitotic-antibiotic compound. From Klebsiella pneumoniae.
   3142..3263    +  polyA_signal   SV40 poly(A) signal: SV40 polyadenylation signal
   3336..3352    -  protein_bind   lac operator: The lac repressor binds to the lac operator to inhibit transcription in E. coli. This inhibition can be relieved by adding lactose or isopropyl-β-D-thiogalactopyranoside (IPTG). lac repressor encoded by lacI
   3360..3390    -  promoter       lac promoter: promoter for the E. coli lac operon
   3405..3426    -  protein_bind   CAP binding site: CAP binding activates transcription in the presence of cAMP. E. coli catabolite activator protein
   3439..3531    -  CDS            lacI (fragment): lac repressor; lacI; The lac repressor binds to the lac operator to inhibit transcription in E. coli. This inhibition can be relieved by adding lactose or isopropyl-β-D-thiogalactopyranoside (IPTG).
   3714..4299    -  rep_origin     ori: high-copy-number ColE1/pMB1/pBR322/pUC origin of replication
   4470..5330    -  CDS            AmpR: β-lactamase; bla; confers resistance to ampicillin, carbenicillin, and related antibiotics
   5331..5435    -  promoter       AmpR promoter: bla
>Addgene plasmid #13176 | pc3XB-ZF126 | depositor full sequence | sequence record 7525 | Author sequence
GACGGATCGGGAGATCTCCCGATCCCCTATGGTGCACTCTCAGTACAATCTGCTCTGATGCCGCATAGTT
AAGCCAGTATCTGCTCCCTGCTTGTGTGTTGGAGGTCGCTGAGTAGTGCGCGAGCAAAATTTAAGCTACA
ACAAGGCAAGGCTTGACCGACAATTGCATGAAGAATCTGCTTAGGGTTAGGCGTTTTGCGCTGCTTCGCG
ATGTACGGGCCAGATATACGCGTTGACATTGATTATTGACTAGTTATTAATAGTAATCAATTACGGGGTC
ATTAGTTCATAGCCCATATATGGAGTTCCGCGTTACATAACTTACGGTAAATGGCCCGCCTGGCTGACCG
CCCAACGACCCCCGCCCATTGACGTCAATAATGACGTATGTTCCCATAGTAACGCCAATAGGGACTTTCC
ATTGACGTCAATGGGTGGAGTATTTACGGTAAACTGCCCACTTGGCAGTACATCAAGTGTATCATATGCC
AAGTACGCCCCCTATTGACGTCAATGACGGTAAATGGCCCGCCTGGCATTATGCCCAGTACATGACCTTA
TGGGACTTTCCTACTTGGCAGTACATCTACGTATTAGTCATCGCTATTACCATGGTGATGCGGTTTTGGC
AGTACATCAATGGGCGTGGATAGCGGTTTGACTCACGGGGATTTCCAAGTCTCCACCCCATTGACGTCAA
TGGGAGTTTGTTTTGGCACCAAAATCAACGGGACTTTCCAAAATGTCGTAACAACTCCGCCCCATTGACG
CAAATGGGCGGTAGGCGTGTACGGTGGGAGGTCTATATAAGCAGAGCTCTCTGGCTAACTAGAGAACCCA
CTGCTTACTGGCTTATCGAAATTAATACGACTCACTATAGGGAGACCCAAGCTGGCTAGCGTTTAAACGG
GCCCTCTAGACCCGGGGAGAAGCCTTACAAGTGCCCCGACTGCGGCAAGAGCTTCAGCCAATCCTCCAGC
CTGATCCGGCACCAGCGGACCCACACCGGTGGATCCTCTGCACAGTAGTAAGCTTAAGTTTAAACCGCTG
ATCAGCCTCGACTGTGCCTTCTAGTTGCCAGCCATCTGTTGTTTGCCCCTCCCCCGTGCCTTCCTTGACC
CTGGAAGGTGCCACTCCCACTGTCCTTTCCTAATAAAATGAGGAAATTGCATCGCATTGTCTGAGTAGGT
GTCATTCTATTCTGGGGGGTGGGGTGGGGCAGGACAGCAAGGGGGAGGATTGGGAAGACAATAGCAGGCA
TGCTGGGGATGCGGTGGGCTCTATGGCTTCTGAGGCGGAAAGAACCAGCTGGGGCTCTAGGGGGTATCCC
C
[124 nt withheld, positions 1332-1455]
C
[91 nt withheld, positions 1457-1547]
A
[49 nt withheld, positions 1549-1597]
CCTTTGACGTTGGAGTCCACGTTCTTT
[37 nt withheld, positions 1625-1661]
ACCCTATCTCGGTCTATTCTTTTGATTTATAAGGGATTTTGCCGATTTCGGCCTATTGGTTAAAAAATGA
GCTGATTTAACAAAAATTTAACGCGAATTAATTCTGTGGAATGTGTGTCAGTTAGGGTGTGGAAAGTCCC
CAGGCTCCCCAGCAGGCAGAAGTATGCAAAGCATGCATCTCAATTAGTCAGCAACCAGGTGTGGAAAGTC
CCCAGGCTCCCCAGCAGGCAGAAGTATGCAAAGCATGCATCTCAATTAGTCAGCAACCATAGTCCCGCCC
CTAACTCCGCCCATCCCGCCCCTAACTCCGCCCAGTTCCGCCCATTCTCCGCCCCATGGCTGACTAATTT
TTTTTATTTATGCAGAGGCCGAGGCCGCCTCTGCCTCTGAGCTATTCCAGAAGTAGTGAGGAGGCTTTTT
TGGAGGCCTAGGCTTTTGCAAAAAGCTCCCGGCCGGGAGCTTGTATATCCATTTTCGGATCTGATCAAGA
GACAGGATGAGGATCGTTTCGCATGATTGAACAAGATGGATTGCACGCAGGTTCTCCGGCCGCTTGGGTG
GAGAGGCTATTCGGCTATGACTGGGCACAACAGACAATCGGCTGCTCTGATGCCGCCGTGTTCCGGCTGT
CAGCGCAGGGGCGCCCGGTTCTTTTTGTCAAGACCGACCTGTCCGGTGCCCTGAATGAACTGCAGGACGA
GGCAGCGCGGCTATCGTGGCTGGCCACGACGGGCGTTCCTTGCGCAGCTGTGCTCGACGTTGTCACTGAA
GCGGGAAGGGACTGGCTGCTATTGGGCGAAGTGCCGGGGCAGGATCTCCTGTCATCTCACCTTGCTCCTG
CCGAGAAAGTATCCATCATGGCTGATGCAATGCGGCGGCTGCATACGCTTGATCCGGCTACCTGCCCATT
CGACCACCAAGCGAAACATCGCATCGAGCGAGCACGTACTCGGATGGAAGCCGGTCTTGTCGATCAGGAT
GATCTGGACGAAGAGCATCAGGGGCTCGCGCCAGCCGAACTGTTCGCCAGGCTCAAGGCGCGCATGCCCG
ACGGCGAGGATCTCGTCGTGACCCATGGCGATGCCTGCTTGCCGAATATCATGGTGGAAAATGGCCGCTT
TTCTGGATTCATCGACTGTGGCCGGCTGGGTGTGGCGGACCGCTATCAGGACATAGCGTTGGCTACCCGT
GATATTGCTGAAGAGCTTGGCGGCGAATGGGCTGACCGCTTCCTCGTGCTTTACGGTATCGCCGCTCCCG
ATTCGCAGCGCATCGCCTTCTATCGCCTTCTTGACGAGTTCTTCTGAGCGGGACTCTGGGGTTCGAAATG
ACCGACCAAGCGACGCCCAACCTGCCATCACGAGATTTCGATTCCACCGCCGCCTTCTATGAAAGGTTGG
GCTTCGGAATCGTTTTCCGGGACGCCGGCTGGATGATCCTCCAGCGCGGGGATCTCATGCTGGAGTTCTT
CGCCCACCCCAACTTGTTTATTGCAGCTTATAATGGTTACAAATAAAGCAATAGCATCACAAATTTCACA
AATAAAGCATTTTTTTCACTGCATTCTAGTTGTGGTTTGTCCAAACTCATCAATGTATCTTATCATGTCT
GTATACCGTCGACCTCTAGCTAGAGCTTGGCGTAATCATGGTCATAGCTGTTTCCTGTGTGAAATTGTTA
TCCGCTCACAATTCCACACAACATACGAGCCGGAAGCATAAAGTGTAAAGCCTGGGGTGCCTAATGAGTG
AGCTAACTCACATTAATTGCGTTGCGCTCACTGCCCGCTTTCCAGTCGGGAAACCTGTCGTGCCAGCTGC
ATTAATGAATCGGCCAACGCGCGGGGAGAGGCGGTTTGCGTATTGGGCGCTCTTCCGCTTCCTCGCTCAC
TGACTCGCTGCGCTCGGTCGTTCGGCTGCGGCGAGCGGTATCAGCTCACTCAAAGGCGGTAATACGGTTA
TCCACAGAATCAGGGGATAACGCAGGAAAGAACATGTGAGCAAAAGGCCAGCAAAAGGCCAGGAACCGTA
AAAAGGCCGCGTTGCTGGCGTTTTTCCATAGGCTCCGCCCCCCTGACGAGCATCACAAAAATCGACGCTC
AAGTCAGAGGTGGCGAAACCCGACAGGACTATAAAGATACCAGGCGTTTCCCCCTGGAAGCTCCCTCGTG
CGCTCTCCTGTTCCGACCCTGCCGCTTACCGGATACCTGTCCGCCTTTCTCCCTTCGGGAAGCGTGGCGC
TTTCTCATAGCTCACGCTGTAGGTATCTCAGTTCGGTGTAGGTCGTTCGCTCCAAGCTGGGCTGTGTGCA
CGAACCCCCCGTTCAGCCCGACCGCTGCGCCTTATCCGGTAACTATCGTCTTGAGTCCAACCCGGTAAGA
CACGACTTATCGCCACTGGCAGCAGCCACTGGTAACAGGATTAGCAGAGCGAGGTATGTAGGCGGTGCTA
CAGAGTTCTTGAAGTGGTGGCCTAACTACGGCTACACTAGAAGAACAGTATTTGGTATCTGCGCTCTGCT
GAAGCCAGTTACCTTCGGAAAAAGAGTTGGTAGCTCTTGATCCGGCAAACAAACCACCGCTGGTAGCGGT
TTTTTTGTTTGCAAGCAGCAGATTACGCGCAGAAAAAAAGGATCTCAAGAAGATCCTTTGATCTTTTCTA
CGGGGTCTGACGCTCAGTGGAACGAAAACTCACGTTAAGGGATTTTGGTCATGAGATTATCAAAAAGGAT
CTTCACCTAGATCCTTTTAAATTAAAAATGAAGTTTTAAATCAATCTAAAGTATATATGAGTAAACTTGG
TCTGACAGTTACCAATGCTTAATCAGTGAGGCACCTATCTCAGCGATCTGTCTATTTCGTTCATCCATAG
TTGCCTGACTCCCCGTCGTGTAGATAACTACGATACGGGAGGGCTTACCATCTGGCCCCAGTGCTGCAAT
GATACCGCGAGACCCACGCTCACCGGCTCCAGATTTATCAGCAATAAACCAGCCAGCCGGAAGGGCCGAG
CGCAGAAGTGGTCCTGCAACTTTATCCGCCTCCATCCAGTCTATTAATTGTTGCCGGGAAGCTAGAGTAA
GTAGTTCGCCAGTTAATAGTTTGCGCAACGTTGTTGCCATTGCTACAGGCATCGTGGTGTCACGCTCGTC
GTTTGGTATGGCTTCATTCAGCTCCGGTTCCCAACGATCAAGGCGAGTTACATGATCCCCCATGTTGTGC
AAAAAAGCGGTTAGCTCCTTCGGTCCTCCGATCGTTGTCAGAAGTAAGTTGGCCGCAGTGTTATCACTCA
TGGTTATGGCAGCACTGCATAATTCTCTTACTGTCATGCCATCCGTAAGATGCTTTTCTGTGACTGGTGA
GTACTCAACCAAGTCATTCTGAGAATAGTGTATGCGGCGACCGAGTTGCTCTTGCCCGGCGTCAATACGG
GATAATACCGCGCCACATAGCAGAACTTTAAAAGTGCTCATCATTGGAAAACGTTCTTCGGGGCGAAAAC
TCTCAAGGATCTTACCGCTGTTGAGATCCAGTTCGATGTAACCCACTCGTGCACCCAACTGATCTTCAGC
ATCTTTTACTTTCACCAGCGTTTCTGGGTGAGCAAAAACAGGAAGGCAAAATGCCGCAAAAAAGGGAATA
AGGGCGACACGGAAATGTTGAATACTCATACTCTTCCTTTTTCAATATTATTGAAGCATTTATCAGGGTT
ATTGTCTCATGAGCGGATACATATTTGAATGTATTTAGAAAAATAAACAAATAGGGGTTCCGCGCACATT
TCCCCGAAAAGTGCCACCTGACGTC
