>Addgene plasmid #13176 | pc3XB-ZF126 | addgene partial sequence | sequence record 19560 | CMV-F 5'-CGCAAATGGGCGGTAGGCGTG-3'
GCTCTCTGGCTACTAGAGAACCCACTGCTTACTGGCTTATCGAAATTAATACGACTCACTATAGGGAGAC
CCAAGCTGGCTAGCGTTTAAACGGGCCCTCTAGACCCGGGGAGAAGCCTTACAAGTGCCCCGACTGCGGC
AAGAGCTTCAGCCAATCCTCCAGCCTGATCCGGCACCAGCGGACCCACACCGGTGGATCCTCTGCACAGT
AGTAAGCTTAAGTTTAAACCGCTGATCAGCCTCGACTGTGCCTTCTAGTTGCCAGCCATCTGTTGTTTGC
CCCTCCCCCGTGCCTTCCTTGACCCTGGAAGGTGCCACTCCCACTGTCCTTTCCTAATAAAATGAGGAAA
TTGCATCGCATTGTCTGAGTAGGTGTCATTCTATTCTGGGGGGGTGGGGTGGGGCANGACAGCAAGGGGG
AGGATTGGGAAGACAATAGCAGGCATGCTGGGGATGCGGTGGGCTCTATGGCTTCTGAGGCGGAAAGAAC
CAGCTG
